Addgene plasmid #46357: pTK93_Lifeact-mCherry
Depositing lab: Iain Cheeseman. Depositing organization: Whitehead Institute for Biomedical Research. Publication: Cortical dynein and asymmetric membrane elongation coordinately position the spindle in anaphase. Kiyomitsu T, Cheeseman IM. Cell. 2013 Jul 18;154(2):391-402. doi: 10.1016/j.cell.2013.06.010. PubMed 23870127.
Backbone
  Vector backbone: pBABE
  Backbone size w/o insert (bp): 5000
  Total vector size (bp): 5939
  Vector type: Mammalian Expression, Retroviral
  Selectable markers: Puromycin
Growth in bacteria
  Bacterial resistance: Ampicillin, 100 μg/mL
  Growth temperature: 37°C
  Growth strain: DH5alpha
  Copy number: Unknown
Gene/Insert
  Gene/Insert name: Lifeact
  Species: S. cerevisiae (budding yeast)
  Insert size (bp): 51
  Promoter: pBABE
  Tag / fusion protein: mCherry (C terminal on insert)
  Cloning method: Restriction Enzyme; 5′ cloning site BamH1 (not destroyed); 3′ cloning site EcoRI (not destroyed)
  Sequencing primers: 5′ GGCATGGACGAGCTGTACAAG; 3′ GCATTCATTTTATGTTTCAGG
Terms and licenses: Academic/Nonprofit Terms; Industry Terms: Not Available to Industry
How to cite: pTK93_Lifeact-mCherry was a gift from Iain Cheeseman (Addgene plasmid # 46357 ; http://n2t.net/addgene:46357 ; RRID:Addgene_46357)
