[The description below was written by a language model from this plasmid's Addgene catalogue record and pLannotate feature annotations shown in this document.]
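Description:
pTK93_Lifeact-mCherry is a Moloney murine leukemia virus-based retroviral expression vector built on the pBABE backbone with a puromycin marker, designed to deliver a fluorescent F-actin probe into mammalian cells. In bacteria it is maintained through a high-copy ColE1/pUC-type origin and selected with ampicillin via the β-lactamase gene and its native promoter. The catalogue gives a total size of about 5.9 kb, which agrees closely with the 5,930-nt depositor sequence used for annotation.

The retroviral cassette is flanked by MMLV long terminal repeats. Downstream of the 5′ LTR lie a packaging signal (Ψ) and a truncated gag segment lacking its start codon, which together promote efficient encapsidation of the genomic RNA when the plasmid is introduced into a packaging cell line that supplies the viral proteins in trans. The payload is Lifeact, the 17-amino-acid actin-binding peptide taken from the N-terminus of budding yeast Abp140, fused at its C-terminus to the monomeric red fluorescent protein mCherry. The record lists the promoter only as "pBABE", and no separate promoter is annotated upstream of the fusion, consistent with transcription from the 5′ LTR as is usual for this backbone. An internal SV40 enhancer/early promoter drives puromycin N-acetyltransferase, allowing selection of stably transduced cells. A short lacI fragment in the bacterial backbone appears to be a cloning remnant.

The construct is suited to generating stable cell lines in which filamentous actin is labelled red for live-cell imaging. The associated publication concerns spindle positioning and asymmetric membrane elongation during anaphase.
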