Features (pLannotate 1.2.2; 13 found; start..end, strand, type, name):
      7..476     +  LTR            LTR: long terminal repeat from Moloney murine leukemia virus
    600..874     +  misc_feature   MESV Ψ (fragment): packaging signal of murine embryonic stem cell virus
    933..1349    +  CDS            gag (truncated): truncated Moloney murine leukemia virus (MMLV) gag gene lacking the start codon
   1366..1416    +  CDS            Lifeact: peptide that binds filamentous actin (Riedl et al., 2008) first 17 amino acids of budding yeast Abp140
   1429..2136    +  CDS            mCherry: mCherry is a basic (constitutively fluorescent) red fluorescent protein published in 2004, derived from Discosoma sp.. It is reported to be a very rapidly-maturing monomer with low acid sensitivity.
   2174..2503    +  promoter       SV40 promoter: SV40 enhancer and early promoter
   2513..3112    +  CDS            PuroR: puromycin N-acetyltransferase; pac from Streptomyces; confers resistance to puromycin
   3211..3804    +  LTR            LTR: long terminal repeat from Moloney murine leukemia virus
   3813..3859    +  LTR            5' LTR (truncated) (fragment): truncated long terminal repeat from Moloney murine sarcoma virus
   3942..3990    -  CDS            lacI (fragment): lac repressor; lacI; The lac repressor binds to the lac operator to inhibit transcription in E. coli. This inhibition can be relieved by adding lactose or isopropyl-β-D-thiogalactopyranoside (IPTG).
   4176..4764    -  rep_origin     ori: high-copy-number ColE1/pMB1/pBR322/pUC origin of replication
   4942..5802    -  CDS            AmpR: β-lactamase; bla; confers resistance to ampicillin, carbenicillin, and related antibiotics
   5803..5907    -  promoter       AmpR promoter: bla
>Addgene plasmid #46357 | pTK93_Lifeact-mCherry | depositor full sequence | sequence record 65989 | pTK93_Lifeact-mCherry sequence 5930 bps
TGCAGCCTGAATATGGGCCAAACAGGATATCTGTGGTAAGCAGTTCCTGCCCCGGCTCAGGGCCAAGAAC
AGATGGAACAGCTGAATATGGGCCAAACAGGATATCTGTGGTAAGCAGTTCCTGCCCCGGCTCAGGGCCA
AGAACAGATGGTCCCCAGATGCGGTCCAGCCCTCAGCAGTTTCTAGAGAACCATCAGATGTTTCCAGGGT
GCCCCAAGGACCTGAAATGACCCTGTGCCTTATTTGAACTAACCAATCAGTTCGCTTCTCGCTTCTGTTC
GCGCGCTTCTGCTCCCCGAGCTCAATAAAAGAGCCCACAACCCCTCACTCGGGGCGCCAGTCCTCCGATT
GACTGAGTCGCCCGGGTACCCGTGTATCCAATAAACCCTCTTGCAGTTGCATCCGACTTGTGGTCTCGCT
GTTCCTTGGGAGGGTCTCCTCTGAGTGATTGACTACCCGTCAGCGGGGGTCTTTCATTTGGGGGCTCGTC
CGGGATCGGGAGACCCCTGCCCAGGGACCACCGACCCACCACCGGGAGGTAAGCTGGCCAGCAACTTATC
TGTGTCTGTCCGATTGTCTAGTGTCTATGACTGATTTTATGCGCCTGCGTCGGTACTAGTTAGCTAACTA
GCTCTGTATCTGGCGGACCCGTGGTGGAACTGACGAGTTCTGAACACCCGGCCGCAACCCTGGGAGACGT
CCCAGGGACTTTGGGGGCCGTTTTTGTGGCCCGACCTGAGGAAGGGAGTCGATGTGGAATCCGACCCCGT
CAGGATATGTGGTTCTGGTAGGAGACGAGAACCTAAAACAGTTCCCGCCTCCGTCTGAATTTTTGCTTTC
GGTTTGGAACCGAAGCCGCGCGTCTTGTCTGCTGCAGCATCGTTCTGTGTTGTCTCTGTCTGACTGTGTT
TCTGTATTTGTCTGAAAATTAGGGCCAGACTGTTACCACTCCCTTAAGTTTGACCTTAGATCACTGGAAA
GATGTCGAGCGGCTCGCTCACAACCAGTCGGTAGATGTCAAGAAGAGACGTTGGGTTACCTTCTGCTCTG
CAGAATGGCCAACCTTTAACGTCGGATGGCCGCGAGACGGCACCTTTAACCGAGACCTCATCACCCAGGT
TAAGATCAAGGTCTTTTCACCTGGCCCGCATGGACACCCAGACCAGGTCCCCTACATCGTGACCTGGGAA
GCCTTGGCTTTTGACCCCCCTCCCTGGGTCAAGCCCTTTGTACACCCTAAGCCTCCGCCTCCTCTTCTTC
CATCCGCGCCGTCTCTCCCCCTTGAACCTCCTCTTTCGACCCCGCCTCAATCCTCCCTTTATCCAGCCCT
CACTCCTTCTCTAGGCGCCGGCCGGATCCGCCACCATGGGTGTCGCAGATTTGATCAAGAAATTCGAAAG
CATCTCAAAGGAAGAAGGAGGAGGATCGATGGTGAGCAAGGGCGAGGAGGATAACATGGCCATCATCAAG
GAGTTCATGCGCTTCAAGGTGCACATGGAGGGCTCCGTGAACGGCCACGAGTTCGAGATCGAGGGCGAGG
GCGAGGGCCGCCCCTACGAGGGCACCCAGACCGCCAAGCTGAAGGTGACCAAGGGTGGCCCCCTGCCCTT
CGCCTGGGACATCCTGTCCCCTCAGTTCATGTACGGCTCCAAGGCCTACGTGAAGCACCCCGCCGACATC
CCCGACTACTTGAAGCTGTCCTTCCCCGAGGGCTTCAAGTGGGAGCGCGTGATGAACTTCGAGGACGGCG
GCGTGGTGACCGTGACCCAGGACTCCTCCCTGCAGGACGGCGAGTTCATCTACAAGGTGAAGCTGCGCGG
CACCAACTTCCCCTCCGACGGCCCCGTAATGCAGAAGAAGACCATGGGCTGGGAGGCCTCCTCCGAGCGG
ATGTACCCCGAGGACGGCGCCCTGAAGGGCGAGATCAAGCAGAGGCTGAAGCTGAAGGACGGCGGCCACT
ACGACGCTGAGGTCAAGACCACCTACAAGGCCAAGAAGCCCGTGCAGCTGCCCGGCGCCTACAACGTCAA
CATCAAGTTGGACATCACCTCCCACAACGAGGACTACACCATCGTGGAACAGTACGAACGCGCCGAGGGC
CGCCACTCCACCGGCGGCATGGACGAGCTGTACAAGTAAGAATTCGCCAGCACAGTGGTCGACCCTGTGG
AATGTGTGTCAGTTAGGGTGTGGAAAGTCCCCAGGCTCCCCAGCAGGCAGAAGTATGCAAAGCATGCATC
TCAATTAGTCAGCAACCAGGTGTGGAAAGTCCCCAGGCTCCCCAGCAGGCAGAAGTATGCAAAGCATGCA
TCTCAATTAGTCAGCAACCATAGTCCCGCCCCTAACTCCGCCCATCCCGCCCCTAACTCCGCCCAGTTCC
GCCCATTCTCCGCCCCATGGCTGACTAATTTTTTTTATTTATGCAGAGGCCGAGGCCGCCTCGGCCTCTG
AGCTATTCCAGAAGTAGTGAGGAGGCTTTTTTGGAGGCCTAGGCTTTTGCAAAAAGCTTACCATGACCGA
GTACAAGCCCACGGTGCGCCTCGCCACCCGCGACGACGTCCCCAGGGCCGTACGCACCCTCGCCGCCGCG
TTCGCCGACTACCCCGCCACGCGCCACACCGTCGATCCGGACCGCCACATCGAGCGGGTCACCGAGCTGC
AAGAACTCTTCCTCACGCGCGTCGGGCTCGACATCGGCAAGGTGTGGGTCGCGGACGACGGCGCCGCGGT
GGCGGTCTGGACCACGCCGGAGAGCGTCGAAGCGGGGGCGGTGTTCGCCGAGATCGGCCCGCGCATGGCC
GAGTTGAGCGGTTCCCGGCTGGCCGCGCAGCAACAGATGGAAGGCCTCCTGGCGCCGCACCGGCCCAAGG
AGCCCGCGTGGTTCCTGGCCACCGTCGGCGTCTCGCCCGACCACCAGGGCAAGGGTCTGGGCAGCGCCGT
CGTGCTCCCCGGAGTGGAGGCGGCCGAGCGCGCCGGGGTGCCCGCCTTCCTGGAGACCTCCGCGCCCCGC
AACCTCCCCTTCTACGAGCGGCTCGGCTTCACCGTCACCGCCGACGTCGAGTGCCCGAAGGACCGCGCGA
CCTGGTGCATGACCCGCAAGCCCGGTGCCTGACGCCCGCCCCACGACCCGCAGCGCCCGACCGAAAGGAG
CGCACGACCCCATGCATCGATAAAATAAAAGATTTTATTTAGTCTCCAGAAAAAGGGGGGAATGAAAGAC
CCCACCTGTAGGTTTGGCAAGCTAGCTTAAGTAACGCCATTTTGCAAGGCATGGAAAAATACATAACTGA
GAATAGAGAAGTTCAGATCAAGGTCAGGAACAGATGGAACAGCTGAATATGGGCCAAACAGGATATCTGT
GGTAAGCAGTTCCTGCCCCGGCTCAGGGCCAAGAACAGATGGAACAGCTGAATATGGGCCAAACAGGATA
TCTGTGGTAAGCAGTTCCTGCCCCGGCTCAGGGCCAAGAACAGATGGTCCCCAGATGCGGTCCAGCCCTC
AGCAGTTTCTAGAGAACCATCAGATGTTTCCAGGGTGCCCCAAGGACCTGAAATGACCCTGTGCCTTATT
TGAACTAACCAATCAGTTCGCTTCTCGCTTCTGTTCGCGCGCTTCTGCTCCCCGAGCTCAATAAAAGAGC
CCACAACCCCTCACTCGGGGCGCCAGTCCTCCGATTGACTGAGTCGCCCGGGTACCCGTGTATCCAATAA
ACCCTCTTGCAGTTGCATCCGACTTGTGGTCTCGCTGTTCCTTGGGAGGGTCTCCTCTGAGTGATTGACT
ACCCGTCAGCGGGGGTCTTTCATTTCCGACTTGTGGTCTCGCTGCCTTGGGAGGGTCTCCTCTGAGTGAT
TGACTACCCGTCAGCGGGGGTCTTCACATGCAGCATGTATCAAAATTAATTTGGTTTTTTTTCTTAAGTA
TTTACATTAAATGGCCATAGTTGCATTAATGAATCGGCCAACGCGCGGGGAGAGGCGGTTTGCGTATTGG
CGCTCTTCCGCTTCCTCGCTCACTGACTCGCTGCGCTCGGTCGTTCGGCTGCGGCGAGCGGTATCAGCTC
ACTCAAAGGCGGTAATACGGTTATCCACAGAATCAGGGGATAACGCAGGAAAGAACATGTGAGCAAAAGG
CCAGCAAAAGGCCAGGAACCGTAAAAAGGCCGCGTTGCTGGCGTTTTTCCATAGGCTCCGCCCCCCTGAC
GAGCATCACAAAAATCGACGCTCAAGTCAGAGGTGGCGAAACCCGACAGGACTATAAAGATACCAGGCGT
TTCCCCCTGGAAGCTCCCTCGTGCGCTCTCCTGTTCCGACCCTGCCGCTTACCGGATACCTGTCCGCCTT
TCTCCCTTCGGGAAGCGTGGCGCTTTCTCATAGCTCACGCTGTAGGTATCTCAGTTCGGTGTAGGTCGTT
CGCTCCAAGCTGGGCTGTGTGCACGAACCCCCCGTTCAGCCCGACCGCTGCGCCTTATCCGGTAACTATC
GTCTTGAGTCCAACCCGGTAAGACACGACTTATCGCCACTGGCAGCAGCCACTGGTAACAGGATTAGCAG
AGCGAGGTATGTAGGCGGTGCTACAGAGTTCTTGAAGTGGTGGCCTAACTACGGCTACACTAGAAGGACA
GTATTTGGTATCTGCGCTCTGCTGAAGCCAGTTACCTTCGGAAAAAGAGTTGGTAGCTCTTGATCCGGCA
AACAAACCACCGCTGGTAGCGGTGGTTTTTTTGTTTGCAAGCAGCAGATTACGCGCAGAAAAAAAGGATC
TCAAGAAGATCCTTTGATCTTTTCTACGGGGTCTGACGCTCAGTGGAACGAAAACTCACGTTAAGGGATT
TTGGTCATGAGATTATCAAAAAGGATCTTCACCTAGATCCTTTTAAATTAAAAATGAAGTTTGCGGCCGC
AAATCAATCTAAAGTATATATGAGTAAACTTGGTCTGACAGTTACCAATGCTTAATCAGTGAGGCACCTA
TCTCAGCGATCTGTCTATTTCGTTCATCCATAGTTGCCTGACTCCCCGTCGTGTAGATAACTACGATACG
GGAGGGCTTACCATCTGGCCCCAGTGCTGCAATGATACCGCGAGACCCACGCTCACCGGCTCCAGATTTA
TCAGCAATAAACCAGCCAGCCGGAAGGGCCGAGCGCAGAAGTGGTCCTGCAACTTTATCCGCCTCCATCC
AGTCTATTAATTGTTGCCGGGAAGCTAGAGTAAGTAGTTCGCCAGTTAATAGTTTGCGCAACGTTGTTGC
CATTGCTACAGGCATCGTGGTGTCACGCTCGTCGTTTGGTATGGCTTCATTCAGCTCCGGTTCCCAACGA
TCAAGGCGAGTTACATGATCCCCCATGTTGTGCAAAAAAGCGGTTAGCTCCTTCGGTCCTCCGATCGTTG
TCAGAAGTAAGTTGGCCGCAGTGTTATCACTCATGGTTATGGCAGCACTGCATAATTCTCTTACTGTCAT
GCCATCCGTAAGATGCTTTTCTGTGACTGGTGAGTACTCAACCAAGTCATTCTGAGAATAGTGTATGCGG
CGACCGAGTTGCTCTTGCCCGGCGTCAACACGGGATAATACCGCGCCACATAGCAGAACTTTAAAAGTGC
TCATCATTGGAAAACGTTCTTCGGGGCGAAAACTCTCAAGGATCTTACCGCTGTTGAGATCCAGTTCGAT
GTAACCCACTCGTGCACCCAACTGATCTTCAGCATCTTTTACTTTCACCAGCGTTTCTGGGTGAGCAAAA
ACAGGAAGGCAAAATGCCGCAAAAAAGGGAATAAGGGCGACACGGAAATGTTGAATACTCATACTCTTCC
TTTTTCAATATTATTGAAGCATTTATCAGGGTTATTGTCTCATGAGCGGATACATATTTGAATGTATTTA
GAAAAATAAACAAATAGGGGTTCCGCGCACATTTCCCCGAAAAGTGCCAC
