>Addgene plasmid #46357 | pTK93_Lifeact-mCherry | addgene partial sequence | sequence record 67881 | pBABE5 5'-CTTTATCCAGCCCTCAC-3'
CGCCACCATGGGTGTCGCAGATTTGATCAAGAAATTCGAAAGCATCTCAAAGGAAGAAGGAGGAGGATCG
ATGGTGAGCAAGGGCGAGGAGGATAACATGGCCATCATCAAGGAGTTCATGCGCTTCAAGGTGCACATGG
AGGGCTCCGTGAACGGCCACGAGTTCGAGATCGAGGGCGAGGGCGAGGGCCGCCCCTACGAGGGCACCCA
GACCGCCAAGCTGAAGGTGACCAAGGGTGGCCCCCTGCCCTTCGCCTGGGACATCCTGTCCCCTCAGTTC
ATGTACGGCTCCAAGGCCTACGTGAAGCACCCCGCCGACATCCCCGACTACTTGAAGCTGTCCTTCCCCG
AGGGCTTCAAGTGGGAGCGCGTGATGAACTTCGAGGACGGCGGCGTGGTGACCGTGACCCAGGACTCCTC
CCTGCAGGACGGCGAGTTCATCTACAAGGTGAAGCTGCGCGGCACCAACTTCCCCTCCGACGGCCCCGTA
ATGCAGAAGAAGACCATGGGCTGGGAGGCCTCCTCCGAGCGGATGTACCCCGAGGACGGCGCCCTGAAGG
GCGAGATCAAGCAGAGGCTGAAGCTGAAGGACGGCGGCCACTACGACGCTGAGGTCAAGACCACCTACAA
GGCCAAGAAGCCCGTGCAGCTGCCCGGCGCCTACAACGTCAACATCAAGTTGGACATCACCTCCCACAAC
GAGGACTACACCATCGTGGAACAGTACGAACGCGCCGAGGGCCGCCACTCCACCGGCGGCATGGACGAGC
TGTACAAGTAAGAATTCGCCAGCACAGTGGTCGACCCTGTGGAATGTGTGTCAGTTAGGGTGTGGAAAGT
CCCCAGGCTCCCCAGCAGGCAGAAGTATGCAAAGCATGCATCTCATTATCA
